Addgene plasmid #50523: pGFP-PTEN G129E
Depositing lab: Kenneth Yamada. Publication: Inhibition of cell migration, spreading, and focal adhesions by tumor suppressor PTEN. Tamura M, Gu J, Matsumoto K, Aota S, Parsons R, Yamada KM. Science. 1998 Jun 5;280(5369):1614-7. 10.1126/science.280.5369.1614 PubMed 9616126.
Backbone
  Vector backbone: pGZ21dxZ
  Backbone manufacturer: Yamada Lab, Tamura et al., Science 280: 1614-7 (1998)
  Vector type: Mammalian Expression
Growth in bacteria
  Bacterial resistance: Ampicillin, 100 μg/mL
  Growth temperature: 37°C
  Growth strain: DH5alpha
  Copy number: Unknown
Gene/Insert
  Gene/Insert name: PTEN (alt names: MMAC1; tumor suppressor, phosphatase, mutated)
  Species: H. sapiens (human)
  Mutation: G129E
  Entrez Gene: PTEN (a.k.a. 10q23del, BZS, CWS1, DEC, GLM2, MHAM, MMAC1, PTEN1, PTENbeta, PTENgama, TEP1)
  Promoter: CMV
  Tag / fusion protein: GFP (N terminal on backbone)
  Cloning method: Restriction Enzyme; 5′ cloning site HindIII (not destroyed); 3′ cloning site XbaI (not destroyed)
  Sequencing primers: 5′ GFP FW (AAAGACCCCAACGAGAAGCG); 3′ GFP ASO (TTGTAACCATTATAAGCTGC)
Terms and licenses: Academic/Nonprofit Terms; Industry Terms: Not Available to Industry
How to cite: pGFP-PTEN G129E was a gift from Kenneth Yamada (Addgene plasmid # 50523 ; http://n2t.net/addgene:50523 ; RRID:Addgene_50523)
