[The description below was written by a language model from this plasmid's Addgene catalogue record.]
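Description:
pGFP-PTEN G129E is a mammalian expression plasmid built on the pGZ21dxZ backbone, a laboratory-made vector that supplies an N-terminal GFP tag. It is propagated in E. coli under ampicillin selection. The record does not state the origin of replication or copy number, does not mention any mammalian selection marker, and includes no feature table, so elements such as the polyadenylation signal cannot be confirmed.

The insert is human PTEN (also known as MMAC1), a tumor suppressor phosphatase, carrying the G129E point mutation. It was cloned between HindIII and XbaI sites, both of which remain intact, so the coding sequence sits downstream of GFP and is expressed as a GFP-PTEN fusion protein. Transcription is driven by the CMV promoter, a strong constitutive promoter in most mammalian cell lines. The GFP moiety allows transfected cells to be identified and the fusion protein to be followed by fluorescence.

From general knowledge, G129E is widely used as a separation-of-function mutant: it largely abolishes PTEN's lipid phosphatase activity toward phosphoinositides while retaining activity against protein substrates. The record itself does not describe this phenotype. The associated publication concerns the inhibition of cell migration, spreading and focal adhesion formation by PTEN. The construct is therefore suited to transfection experiments that compare this mutant with wild-type or other PTEN variants, to work out which enzymatic activity underlies effects on cell adhesion and motility.
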