>Addgene plasmid #50523 | pGFP-PTEN G129E | depositor partial sequence | sequence record 75455 | insert only
ATGACAGCCATCATCAAAGAGATCGTTAGCAGAAACAAAAGGAGATATCAAGAGGATGGATTCGACTTAG
ACTTGACCTATATTTATCCAAACATTATTGCTATGGGATTTCCTGCAGAAAGACTTGAAGGCGTATACAG
GAACAATATTGATGATGTAGTAAGGTTTTTGGATTCAAAGCATAAAAACCATTACAAGATATACAATCTT
TGTGCTGAAAGACATTATGACACCGCCAAATTTAATTGCAGAGTTGCACAATATCCTTTTGAAGACCATA
ACCCACCACAGCTAGAACTTATCAAACCCTTTTGTGAAGATCTTGACCAATGGCTAAGTGAAGATGACAA
TCATGTTGCAGCAATTCACTGTAAAGCTGGAAAGGAACGAACTGGTGTAATGATATGTGCATATTTATTA
CATCGGGGCAAATTTTTAAAGGCACAAGAGGCCCTAGATTTCTATGGGGAAGTAAGGACCAGAGACAAAA
AGGGAGTAACTATTCCCAGTCAGAGGCGCTATGTGTATTATTATAGCTACCTGTTAAAGAATCATCTGGA
TTATAGACCAGTGGCACTGTTGTTTCACAAGATGATGTTTGAAACTATTCCAATGTTCAGTGGCGGAACT
TGCAATCCTCAGTTTGTGGTCTGCCAGCTAAAGGTGAAGATATATTCCTCCAATTCAGGACCCACACGAC
GGGAAGACAAGTTCATGTACTTTGAGTTCCCTCAGCCGTTACCTGTGTGTGGTGATATCAAAGTAGAGTT
CTTCCACAAACAGAACAAGATGCTAAAAAAGGACAAAATGTTTCACTTTTGGGTAAATACATTCTTCATA
CCAGGACCAGAGGAAACCTCAGAAAAAGTAGAAAATGGAAGTCTATGTGATCAAGAAATCGATAGCATTT
GCAGTATAGAGCGTGCAGATAATGACAAGGAATATCTAGTACTTACTTTAACAAAAAATGATCTTGACAA
AGCAAATAAAGACAAAGCCAACCGATACTTTTCTCCAAATTTTAAGGTGAAGCTGTACTTCACAAAAACA
GTAGAGGAGCCGTCAAATCCAGAGGCTAGCAGTTCAACTTCTGTAACACCAGATGTTAGTGACAATGAAC
CTGATCATTATAGATATTCTGACACCACTGACTCTGATCCAGAGAATGAACCTTTTGATGAAGATCAGCA
TACACAAATTACAAAAGTCTGA
