>Addgene plasmid #50523 | pGFP-PTEN G129E | addgene partial sequence | sequence record 78526 | EGFP-C 5'-CATGGTCCTGCTGGAGTTCGTG-3'
GGACGAGCTGTACAAGGGAGGCGGATCCAAGCTTATGACAGCCATCATCAAAGAGATCGTTAGCAGAAAC
AAAAGGAGATATCAAGAGGATGGATTCGACTTAGACTTGACCTATATTTATCCAAACATTATTGCTATGG
GATTTCCTGCAGAAAGACTTGAAGGCGTATACAGGAACAATATTGATGATGTAGTAAGGTTTTTGGATTC
AAAGCATAAAAACCATTACAAGATATACAATCTTTGTGCTGAAAGACATTATGACACCGCCAAATTTAAT
TGCAGAGTTGCACAATATCCTTTTGAAGACCATAACCCACCACAGCTAGAACTTATCAAACCCTTTTGTG
AAGATCTTGACCAATGGCTAAGTGAAGATGACAATCATGTTGCAGCAATTCACTGTAAAGCTGGAAAGGA
ACGAACTGGTGTAATGATATGTGCATATTTATTACATCGGGGCAAATTTTTAAAGGCACAAGAGGCCCTA
GATTTCTATGGGGAAGTAAGGACCAGAGACAAAAAGGGAGTAACTATTCCCAGTCAGAGGCGCTATGTGT
ATTATTATAGCTACCTGTTAAAGAATCATCTGGATTATAGACCAGTGGCACTGTTGTTTCACAAGATGAT
GTTTGAAACTATTCCAATGTTCAGTGGCGGAACTTGCAATCCTCAGTTTGTGGTCTGCCAGCTAAAGGTG
AAGATATATTCCTCCAATTCAGGACCCACACGACGGGAAGACAAGTTCATGTACTTTGAGTTCCCTCAGC
CGTTACCTGTGTGTGGTGATATCAAAGTAGAGTTCTTCCACAAACAGAACAAGATGCTAAAAAAGGACAA
AATGTTTCACTTTTGGGTAAATACATTCTTCATACCAGGACCA
